>Addgene plasmid #87931 | pRK5-FLAG-ATP6V0D1 | addgene full sequence | sequence record 177200 | Addgene NGS Result
TTCGAGCTCGCCCGACATTGATTATTGACTAGTTATTAATAGTAATCAATTACGGGGTCATTAGTTCATA
GCCCATATATGGAGTTCCGCGTTACATAACTTACGGTAAATGGCCCGCCTGGCTGACCGCCCAACGACCC
CCGCCCATTGACGTCAATAATGACGTATGTTCCCATAGTAACGCCAATAGGGACTTTCCATTGACGTCAA
TGGGTGGAGTATTTACGGTAAACTGCCCACTTGGCAGTACATCAAGTGTATCATATGCCAAGTACGCCCC
CTATTGACGTCAATGACGGTAAATGGCCCGCCTGGCATTATGCCCAGTACATGACCTTATGGGACTTTCC
TACTTGGCAGTACATCTACGTATTAGTCATCGCTATTACCATGGTGATGCGGTTTTGGCAGTACATCAAT
GGGCGTGGATAGCGGTTTGACTCACGGGGATTTCCAAGTCTCCACCCCATTGACGTCAATGGGAGTTTGT
TTTGGCACCAAAATCAACGGGACTTTCCAAAATGTCGTAACAACTCCGCCCCATTGACGCAAATGGGCGG
TAGGCGTGTACGGTGGGAGGTCTATATAAGCAGAGCTCGTTTAGTGAACCGTCAGATCGCCTGGAGACGC
CATCCACGCTGTTTTGACCTCCATAGAAGACACCGGGACCGATCCAGCCTCCGCGGCCGGGAACGGTGCA
TTGGAACGCGGATTCCCCGTGCCAAGAGTGACGTAAGTACCGCCTATAGAGTCTATAGGCCCACCCCCTT
GGCTTCGTTAGAACGCGGCTACAATTAATACATAACCTTATGTATCATACACATACGATTTAGGTGACAC
TATAGAATAACATCCACTTTGCCTTTCTCTCCACAGGTGTCCACTCCCAGGTCCAACTGCACCTCGGTTC
TATCGATTGAATTCACCATGGAAATGGACTACAAGGATGACGATGACAAGGGTGGTGGTGGTGGTGCGTC
GACGATGTCGTTCTTCCCGGAGCTTTACTTTAACGTGGACAATGGCTACTTGGAGGGACTGGTGCGCGGC
CTGAAGGCCGGGGTGCTCAGCCAGGCCGACTACCTCAACCTGGTGCAGTGCGAGACGCTAGAGGACTTGA
AACTGCATCTGCAGAGCACTGATTATGGTAACTTCCTGGCCAACGAGGCATCACCTCTGACGGTGTCAGT
CATCGATGACCGGCTCAAGGAGAAGATGGTGGTGGAGTTCCGCCACATGAGGAACCATGCCTATGAGCCA
CTCGCCAGCTTCCTAGACTTCATTACTTACAGTTACATGATCGACAACGTGATCCTGCTCATCACAGGCA
CGCTGCACCAGCGCTCCATCGCTGAGCTCGTGCCCAAGTGCCACCCACTAGGCAGCTTCGAGCAGATGGA
GGCCGTGAACATTGCTCAGACACCTGCTGAGCTCTACAATGCCATTCTGGTGGACACGCCTCTTGCGGCT
TTTTTCCAGGACTGCATTTCAGAGCAGGACCTTGACGAGATGAACATCGAGATCATCCGCAACACCCTCT
ACAAGGCCTACCTGGAGTCCTTCTACAAGTTCTGCACCCTACTGGGCGGGACTACGGCTGATGCCATGTG
CCCCATCCTGGAGTTTGAAGCAGACCGCCGCGCCTTCATCATCACCATCAATTCTTTCGGCACAGAGCTG
TCCAAAGAGGACCGTGCCAAGCTCTTTCCACACTGTGGGCGGCTCTACCCTGAGGGCCTGGCGCAGCTGG
CTCGGGCTGACGACTATGAACAGGTCAAGAACGTGGCCGATTACTACCCGGAGTACAAGCTGCTCTTCGA
GGGTGCAGGTAGCAACCCTGGAGACAAGACGCTGGAGGACCGATTCTTTGAGCACGAGGTAAAGCTGAAC
AAGTTGGCCTTCCTGAACCAGTTCCACTTTGGTGTCTTCTATGCCTTCGTGAAGCTCAAGGAGCAGGAGT
GTCGCAACATCGTGTGGATCGCTGAATGTATCGCCCAGCGCCACCGCGCCAAAATCGACAACTACATCCC
TATCTTCTAGGCGGCCGCTAAGTAAGTAAGGATCCCCAGCTTGGCCGCCATGGCCCAACTTGTTTATTGC
AGCTTATAATGGTTACAAATAAAGCAATAGCATCACAAATTTCACAAATAAAGCATTTTTTTCACTGCAT
TCTAGTTGTGGTTTGTCCAAACTCATCAATGTATCTTATCATGTCTGGATCGGGAATTAATTCGGCGCAG
CACCATGGCCTGAAATAACCTCTGAAAGAGGAACTTGGTTAGGTACCTTCTGAGGCGGAAAGAACCAGCT
GTGGAATGTGTGTCAGTTAGGGTGTGGAAAGTCCCCAGGCTCCCCAGCAGGCAGAAGTATGCAAAGCATG
CATCTCAATTAGTCAGCAACCAGGTGTGGAAAGTCCCCAGGCTCCCCAGCAGGCAGAAGTATGCAAAGCA
TGCATCTCAATTAGTCAGCAACCATAGTCCCGCCCCTAACTCCGCCCATCCCGCCCCTAACTCCGCCCAG
TTCCGCCCATTCTCCGCCCCATGGCTGACTAATTTTTTTTATTTATGCAGAGGCCGAGGCCGCCTCGGCC
TCTGAGCTATTCCAGAAGTAGTGAGGAGGCTTTTTTGGAGGCCTAGGCTTTTGCAAAAAGCTGTTAACAG
CTTGGCACTGGCCGTCGTTTTACAACGTCGTGACTGGGAAAACCCTGGCGTTACCCAACTTAATCGCCTT
GCAGCACATCCCCCTTTCGCCAGCTGGCGTAATAGCGAAGAGGCCCGCACCGATCGCCCTTCCCAACAGT
TGCGCAGCCTGAATGGCGAATGGCGCCTGATGCGGTATTTTCTCCTTACGCATCTGTGCGGTATTTCACA
CCGCATA
[142 nt withheld, positions 2878-3019]
C
[141 nt withheld, positions 3021-3161]
CCTTTGACGTTGGAGTCCACGTTCTTT
[37 nt withheld, positions 3189-3225]
ACCCTATCTCGGGCTATTCTTTTGATTTATAAGGGATTTTGCCGATTTCGGCCTATTGGTTAAAAAATGA
GCTGATTTAACAAAAATTTAACGCGAATTTTAACAAAATATTAACGTTTACAATTTTATGGTGCACTCTC
AGTACAATCTGCTCTGATGCCGCATAGTTAAGCCAGCCCCGACACCCGCCAACACCCGCTGACGCGCCCT
GACGGGCTTGTCTGCTCCCGGCATCCGCTTACAGACAAGCTGTGACCGTCTCCGGGAGCTGCATGTGTCA
GAGGTTTTCACCGTCATCACCGAAACGCGCGAGACGAAAGGGCCTCGTGATACGCCTATTTTTATAGGTT
AATGTCATGATAATAATGGTTTCTTAGACGTCAGGTGGCACTTTTCGGGGAAATGTGCGCGGAACCCCTA
TTTGTTTATTTTTCTAAATACATTCAAATATGTATCCGCTCATGAGACAATAACCCTGATAAATGCTTCA
ATAATATTGAAAAAGGAAGAGTATGAGTATTCAACATTTCCGTGTCGCCCTTATTCCCTTTTTTGCGGCA
TTTTGCCTTCCTGTTTTTGCTCACCCAGAAACGCTGGTGAAAGTAAAAGATGCTGAAGATCAGTTGGGTG
CACGAGTGGGTTACATCGAACTGGATCTCAACAGCGGTAAGATCCTTGAGAGTTTTCGCCCCGAAGAACG
TTTTCCAATGATGAGCACTTTTAAAGTTCTGCTATGTGGCGCGGTATTATCCCGTATTGACGCCGGGCAA
GAGCAACTCGGTCGCCGCATACACTATTCTCAGAATGACTTGGTTGAGTACTCACCAGTCACAGAAAAGC
ATCTTACGGATGGCATGACAGTAAGAGAATTATGCAGTGCTGCCATAACCATGAGTGATAACACTGCGGC
CAACTTACTTCTGACAACGATCGGAGGACCGAAGGAGCTAACCGCTTTTTTGCACAACATGGGGGATCAT
GTAACTCGCCTTGATCGTTGGGAACCGGAGCTGAATGAAGCCATACCAAACGACGAGCGTGACACCACGA
TGCCTGTAGCAATGGCAACAACGTTGCGCAAACTATTAACTGGCGAACTACTTACTCTAGCTTCCCGGCA
ACAATTAATAGACTGGATGGAGGCGGATAAAGTTGCAGGACCACTTCTGCGCTCGGCCCTTCCGGCTGGC
TGGTTTATTGCTGATAAATCTGGAGCCGGTGAGCGTGGGTCTCGCGGTATCATTGCAGCACTGGGGCCAG
ATGGTAAGCCCTCCCGTATCGTAGTTATCTACACGACGGGGAGTCAGGCAACTATGGATGAACGAAATAG
ACAGATCGCTGAGATAGGTGCCTCACTGATTAAGCATTGGTAACTGTCAGACCAAGTTTACTCATATATA
CTTTAGATTGATTTAAAACTTCATTTTTAATTTAAAAGGATCTAGGTGAAGATCCTTTTTGATAATCTCA
TGACCAAAATCCCTTAACGTGAGTTTTCGTTCCACTGAGCGTCAGACCCCGTAGAAAAGATCAAAGGATC
TTCTTGAGATCCTTTTTTTCTGCGCGTAATCTGCTGCTTGCAAACAAAAAAACCACCGCTACCAGCGGTG
GTTTGTTTGCCGGATCAAGAGCTACCAACTCTTTTTCCGAAGGTAACTGGCTTCAGCAGAGCGCAGATAC
CAAATACTGTTCTTCTAGTGTAGCCGTAGTTAGGCCACCACTTCAAGAACTCTGTAGCACCGCCTACATA
CCTCGCTCTGCTAATCCTGTTACCAGTGGCTGCTGCCAGTGGCGATAAGTCGTGTCTTACCGGGTTGGAC
TCAAGACGATAGTTACCGGATAAGGCGCAGCGGTCGGGCTGAACGGGGGGTTCGTGCACACAGCCCAGCT
TGGAGCGAACGACCTACACCGAACTGAGATACCTACAGCGTGAGCTATGAGAAAGCGCCACGCTTCCCGA
AGGGAGAAAGGCGGACAGGTATCCGGTAAGCGGCAGGGTCGGAACAGGAGAGCGCACGAGGGAGCTTCCA
GGGGGAAACGCCTGGTATCTTTATAGTCCTGTCGGGTTTCGCCACCTCTGACTTGAGCGTCGATTTTTGT
GATGCTCGTCAGGGGGGCGGAGCCTATGGAAAAACGCCAGCAACGCGGCCTTTTTACGGTTCCTGGCCTT
TTGCTGGCCTTTTGCTCACATGTTCTTTCCTGCGTTATCCCCTGATTCTGTGGATAACCGTATTACCGCC
TTTGAGTGAGCTGATACCGCTCGCCGCAGCCGAACGACCGAGCGCAGCGAGTCAGTGAGCGAGGAAGCGG
AAGAGCGCCCAATACGCAAACCGCCTCTCCCCGCGCGTTGGCCGATTCATTAATGCAGCTGGCACGACAG
GTTTCCCGACTGGAAAGCGGGCAGTGAGCGCAACGCAATTAATGTGAGTTAGCTCACTCATTAGGCACCC
CAGGCTTTACACTTTATGCTTCCGGCTCGTATGTTGTGTGGAATTGTGAGCGGATAACAATTTCACACAG
GAAACAGCTATGACATGATTACGAATTAA
Features (pLannotate 1.2.2; 21 found; start..end, strand, type, name):
     14..393     +  enhancer       CMV enhancer: human cytomegalovirus immediate early enhancer
    394..597     +  promoter       CMV promoter: human cytomegalovirus (CMV) immediate early promoter
    733..776     +  intron         CMV intron (fragment): modified intron A from human cytomegalovirus
    828..846     +  promoter       SP6 promoter: promoter for bacteriophage SP6 RNA polymerase
    850..887     +  CDS            IgH signal sequence (fragment): signal sequence from the mouse immunoglobulin heavy chain variable region
    940..960     +  CDS            FLAG (fragment): FLAG® epitope tag, followed by an enterokinase cleavage site
    985..2037    +  CDS            ATP6V0D1: VA0D1_BOVIN - Also known as ATP6D, VPATPD. Experimental evidence at protein level: Swiss-Prot protein existence level 1. Subunit of the integral membrane V0 complex of the lysosomal proton-transporting V-type ATPase (v-ATPase). V-ATPase is responsible for acidifying a variety of intracellular compartments in eukaryotic cells, thus providing most of the energy required for transport processes in the vacuolar system (By similarity). May play a role in coupling of proton transport and ATP hydrolysis (By similarity). In aerobic conditions, involved in intracellular iron homeostasis, thus triggerin
   2087..2221    +  polyA_signal   SV40 poly(A) signal: SV40 polyadenylation signal
   2290..2647    +  promoter       SV40 promoter: SV40 enhancer and early promoter
   2666..2820    +  CDS            lacZα (fragment): LacZα fragment of β-galactosidase; lacZ fragment
   2826..2877    -  misc_feature   bom (fragment): basis of mobility region from pBR322
   2896..3276    +  rep_origin     M13 ori (sequence partly withheld): M13 bacteriophage origin of replication; arrow indicates direction of (+) strand synthesis
   3352..3401    -  misc_feature   bom (fragment): basis of mobility region from pBR322
   3503..3538    -  CDS            rop (fragment): Rop protein, which maintains plasmids at low copy number; rop
   3633..3737    +  promoter       AmpR promoter: bla
   3738..4598    +  CDS            AmpR: β-lactamase; bla; confers resistance to ampicillin, carbenicillin, and related antibiotics
   4769..5357    +  rep_origin     ori: high-copy-number ColE1/pMB1/pBR322/pUC origin of replication
   5540..5632    +  CDS            lacI (fragment): lac repressor; lacI; The lac repressor binds to the lac operator to inhibit transcription in E. coli. This inhibition can be relieved by adding lactose or isopropyl-β-D-thiogalactopyranoside (IPTG).
   5645..5666    +  protein_bind   CAP binding site: CAP binding activates transcription in the presence of cAMP. E. coli catabolite activator protein
   5681..5711    +  promoter       lac promoter: promoter for the E. coli lac operon
   5719..5735    +  protein_bind   lac operator: The lac repressor binds to the lac operator to inhibit transcription in E. coli. This inhibition can be relieved by adding lactose or isopropyl-β-D-thiogalactopyranoside (IPTG). lac repressor encoded by lacI
