[The description below was written by a language model from this plasmid's Addgene catalogue record and pLannotate feature annotations shown in this document.]
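Description:
pRK5-FLAG-ATP6V0D1 is a mammalian expression plasmid built on the pRK5 backbone for transient overexpression of an epitope-tagged human V-ATPase subunit. It is propagated in E. coli through a high-copy ColE1/pUC-type origin and selected with ampicillin via the β-lactamase gene. The 5,774-nt sequence also carries an M13 phage origin for single-stranded DNA production. Short remnants of lacZα, lacI, rop and bom, together with a lac promoter/operator, appear to be leftovers of the vector's cloning history. No mammalian selection marker is annotated. An SV40 enhancer/early promoter region lies downstream of the expression cassette without an obvious drug-resistance gene attached to it.

The payload is the human ATP6V0D1 cDNA (about 1,056 bp), encoding the d1 subunit of the membrane-associated V0 sector of the vacuolar H+-ATPase, the proton pump that acidifies lysosomes and other intracellular compartments. The automated annotation matched this coding sequence to the bovine ortholog, but the catalogue entry lists the insert as human. It was cloned between SalI and NotI sites, both retained, in frame behind an N-terminal FLAG tag supplied by the backbone. Transcription is driven by the CMV immediate-early enhancer and promoter, followed by a fragment of CMV intron A, and is terminated by an SV40 polyadenylation signal. An SP6 promoter upstream of the coding region serves as a sequencing primer site and could support in vitro transcription. A partial match to an immunoglobulin heavy-chain signal sequence is also annotated upstream of the tag, and its function here is not stated. The stated purpose is FLAG-tagged overexpression, which allows detection or immunoprecipitation of the subunit. The plasmid comes from work on how mTORC1 senses lysosomal amino acids through the V-ATPase.
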