Addgene plasmid #87931: pRK5-FLAG-ATP6V0D1
Purpose: FLAG-tagged overexpression
Depositing lab: David Sabatini. Depositing organization: Whitehead Institute for Biomedical Research. Publication: mTORC1 senses lysosomal amino acids through an inside-out mechanism that requires the vacuolar H-ATPase. Zoncu R, Bar-Peled L, Efeyan A, Wang S, Sancak Y, Sabatini DM. Science. 2011 Nov 4;334(6056):678-83. 10.1126/science.1207056 PubMed 22053050.
Backbone
  Vector backbone: pRK5
  Vector type: Mammalian Expression
Growth in bacteria
  Bacterial resistance: Ampicillin, 100 μg/mL
  Growth temperature: 37°C
  Growth strain: DH5alpha
  Copy number: Unknown
Gene/Insert
  Gene/Insert name: ATP6Vod1 (alt name: P39; VATX; VMA6; ATP6D; ATP6DV; VPATPD)
  Species: H. sapiens (human)
  Insert size (bp): 1056
  GenBank ID: NM_004691.4
  Entrez Gene: ATP6V0D1 (a.k.a. ATP6D, ATP6DV, P39, VATX, VMA6, VPATPD)
  Tag / fusion protein: FLAG (N terminal on backbone)
  Cloning method: Restriction Enzyme; 5′ cloning site Sal1 (not destroyed); 3′ cloning site Not1 (not destroyed)
  Sequencing primers: 5′ SP6 : ATT TAG GTG ACA CTA TAG; 3′ pRK5-3': TGT AAC CAT TAT AAG CTG
Terms and licenses: Academic/Nonprofit Terms; Industry Terms: Not Available to Industry
Depositor comments: Human cDNA ATP6V0D1 purchased from Open Biosystems
How to cite: pRK5-FLAG-ATP6V0D1 was a gift from David Sabatini (Addgene plasmid # 87931 ; http://n2t.net/addgene:87931 ; RRID:Addgene_87931)
