>Addgene plasmid #87931 | pRK5-FLAG-ATP6V0D1 | depositor partial sequence | sequence record 173799 | insert
ATGTCGTTCTTCCCGGAGCTTTACTTTAACGTGGACAATGGCTACTTGGAGGGACTGGTGCGCGGCCTGA
AGGCCGGGGTGCTCAGCCAGGCCGACTACCTCAACCTGGTGCAGTGCGAGACGCTAGAGGACTTGAAACT
GCATCTGCAGAGCACTGATTATGGTAACTTCCTGGCCAACGAGGCATCACCTCTGACGGTGTCAGTCATC
GATGACCGGCTCAAGGAGAAGATGGTGGTGGAGTTCCGCCACATGAGGAACCATGCCTATGAGCCACTCG
CCAGCTTCCTAGACTTCATTACTTACAGTTACATGATCGACAACGTGATCCTGCTCATCACAGGCACGCT
GCACCAGCGCTCCATCGCTGAGCTCGTGCCCAAGTGCCACCCACTAGGCAGCTTCGAGCAGATGGAGGCC
GTGAACATTGCTCAGACACCTGCTGAGCTCTACAATGCCATTCTGGTGGACACGCCTCTTGCGGCTTTTT
TCCAGGACTGCATTTCAGAGCAGGACCTTGACGAGATGAACATCGAGATCATCCGCAACACCCTCTACAA
GGCCTACCTGGAGTCCTTCTACAAGTTCTGCACCCTACTGGGCGGGACTACGGCTGATGCCATGTGCCCC
ATCCTGGAGTTTGAAGCAGACCGCCGCGCCTTCATCATCACCATCAATTCTTTCGGCACAGAGCTGTCCA
AAGAGGACCGTGCCAAGCTCTTTCCACACTGTGGGCGGCTCTACCCTGAGGGCCTGGCGCAGCTGGCTCG
GGCTGACGACTATGAACAGGTCAAGAACGTGGCCGATTACTACCCGGAGTACAAGCTGCTCTTCGAGGGT
GCAGGTAGCAACCCTGGAGACAAGACGCTGGAGGACCGATTCTTTGAGCACGAGGTAAAGCTGAACAAGT
TGGCCTTCCTGAACCAGTTCCACTTTGGTGTCTTCTATGCCTTCGTGAAGCTCAAGGAGCAGGAGTGTCG
CAACATCGTGTGGATCGCTGAATGTATCGCCCAGCGCCACCGCGCCAAAATCGACAACTACATCCCTATC
TTCTAG
